Addgene plasmid #24402: pEGFP-N1-Barkor
Depositing lab: Qing Zhong. Depositing organization: University of California, Berkeley. Publication: Identification of Barkor as a mammalian autophagy-specific factor for Beclin 1 and class III phosphatidylinositol 3-kinase. Sun Q, Fan W, Chen K, Ding X, Chen S, Zhong Q. Proc Natl Acad Sci U S A. 2008 Dec 9. 105(49):19211-6. 10.1073/pnas.0810452105 PubMed 19050071.
Backbone
  Vector backbone: pEGFP-N1
  Backbone manufacturer: Clontech
  Backbone size w/o insert (bp): 4733
  Vector type: Mammalian Expression
Growth in bacteria
  Bacterial resistance: Kanamycin, 50 μg/mL
  Growth temperature: 37°C
  Growth strain: DH5alpha
  Copy number: High Copy
Gene/Insert
  Gene/Insert name: Barkor (alt name: Atg14, Atg14L)
  Species: H. sapiens (human)
  Insert size (bp): 1449
  Entrez Gene: ATG14 (a.k.a. ATG14L, BARKOR, KIAA0831)
  Tag / fusion protein: EGFP (C terminal on insert)
  Cloning method: Restriction Enzyme; 5′ cloning site EcoRI (unknown if destroyed); 3′ cloning site SalI (unknown if destroyed)
  Sequencing primers: 5′ EGFP-N
Terms and licenses: Academic/Nonprofit Terms; Industry Terms: Not Available to Industry
How to cite: pEGFP-N1-Barkor was a gift from Qing Zhong (Addgene plasmid # 24402 ; http://n2t.net/addgene:24402 ; RRID:Addgene_24402)
