[The description below was written by a language model from this plasmid's Addgene catalogue record.]
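Description:
pEGFP-N1-Barkor is a mammalian expression plasmid built on the Clontech pEGFP-N1 backbone (about 4.7 kb without insert). It carries the human Barkor coding sequence, also known as ATG14, Atg14L or KIAA0831. The roughly 1.45 kb insert was placed by restriction cloning between the EcoRI and SalI sites of the multiple cloning site, upstream of the EGFP open reading frame. The protein is therefore produced as a fusion with EGFP at its C terminus. The plasmid is maintained at high copy number in E. coli under kanamycin selection.

The record gives no feature table and does not itself name the promoter or other regulatory elements. The standard pEGFP-N1 backbone drives expression from the CMV immediate-early promoter with an SV40 polyadenylation signal. It also carries a pUC origin, an f1 origin, and a kanamycin/neomycin resistance cassette that permits G418 selection in mammalian cells. These parts would be expected here but are not confirmed by the catalogue fields. The record also does not say whether the cloning sites survived ligation.

Barkor was described in the associated publication as a mammalian autophagy-specific factor that works with Beclin 1 and the class III phosphatidylinositol 3-kinase. A fluorescent fusion of this kind is typically used after transfection into mammalian cells to follow the protein's subcellular localisation by live or fixed-cell microscopy, for example its recruitment to autophagic structures. The EGFP moiety can also serve as a handle for detecting or pulling down the protein when studying its interaction partners in the autophagy pathway.
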