>Addgene plasmid #24402 | pEGFP-N1-Barkor | addgene partial sequence | sequence record 30166 | 24402 with EGFP-N
GCTCCTCGCCCTTGCTCACCATGGTGGCGACCGGTGGATCCCGGGCCCGCGGTACCGTCGACACACGGTG
TCCAGTGTAAGCTTTAAACCAGGAGGTCACCGAGGCTGCTGCAGAGGAGATCATCCCACCTGCACTGCTG
CTCGCGATGGGTGGGGACGCCTGGGTGCTCTGACTCTGGGAGACTTCCACAGACTGGGAAGGGATATCAC
AAAACCGGGGACTAGGCAAGTTCTCCCAGTCTGTGCCCAGGTCGGTTTCTTCATCGCTGACGCGCTCATC
TCCGCTCTCATCTGATTCTCCAGCAACTCCGGGATCCACAAATTCCATGGACTCCTCAAGGTCTGCTCGT
ACTTCAAAGGGCCCTGACCTGCCTAGGTGTTCAGAGCTTGGACTGACCAGGTACATTAGATTCCTGAGGG
TATGCAGTGGTTGTAATTGATCTAAATTTACATGCTGAGAAAAACAAAGGTAAAGAATATTTGCATTCAG
TTTCTTCACTGCTCGAGTAAATTTCTGCTTGCTTAGATTTTCGCCACAAAATTCACTGTTGCAGAGCTTT
TTGGGAAGATTTACATCAAGTATATGAGACAGAATGTTGACCAGCTGAGTTGCATAGCACAGCGCAGCAC
TGATGGTGTAGGCAGGGTTACTCTGCTCCATGTCAGGCCCCTGGGTTGTTTTCTTCTCCTCCACCCAGCT
GTAGTANGCAGAGTAGTCCCCATTGTTAGGGAGGCTAATCCAAGGCCCTGTAATGCTAATGCTGGTGTCT
CCGTTGTGATCGTCACAGACCCATCGTCCTG
